Addgene plasmid #33046: pRK5-Myc-TEAD1-H404A
Depositing lab: Kunliang Guan. Depositing organization: University of California, San Diego (UCSD). Publication: Structural insights into the YAP and TEAD complex. Li Z, Zhao B, Wang P, Chen F, Dong Z, Yang H, Guan KL, Xu Y. Genes Dev. 2010 Feb 1;24(3):235-40. 10.1101/gad.1865810 PubMed 20123905.
Backbone
  Vector backbone: pRK5
  Backbone size w/o insert (bp): 4700
  Vector type: Mammalian Expression
Growth in bacteria
  Bacterial resistance: Ampicillin, 100 μg/mL
  Growth temperature: 37°C
  Growth strain: DH5alpha
  Copy number: Unknown
Gene/Insert
  Gene/Insert name: TEAD1
  Species: H. sapiens (human)
  Mutation: H404A
  Entrez Gene: TEAD1 (a.k.a. AA, NTEF-1, REF1, TCF-13, TCF13, TEAD-1, TEF-1)
  Tag / fusion protein: Myc (N terminal on insert)
Terms and licenses: Academic/Nonprofit Terms; Industry Terms: Not Available to Industry
How to cite: pRK5-Myc-TEAD1-H404A was a gift from Kunliang Guan (Addgene plasmid # 33046 ; http://n2t.net/addgene:33046 ; RRID:Addgene_33046)
