[The description below was written by a language model from this plasmid's Addgene catalogue record.]
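Description:
pRK5-Myc-TEAD1-H404A is a mammalian expression plasmid built on the pRK5 backbone (about 4.7 kb without insert). It is propagated in E. coli under ampicillin selection; the copy number is listed as unknown. The record does not state the promoter, origin of replication or polyadenylation signal, and no feature table is available. pRK5-family vectors are generally known as CMV promoter-driven plasmids for transient expression in cultured mammalian cells. No mammalian selection marker is recorded.

The insert is human TEAD1 (also known as TEF-1 or TCF-13), a TEA-domain transcription factor that binds DNA and recruits the coactivator YAP, acting as a nuclear effector of the Hippo signalling pathway. The coding sequence carries a single point substitution, histidine 404 to alanine, and is fused at its N terminus to a Myc epitope tag. The tag allows the protein to be detected by western blot or immunofluorescence and to be immunoprecipitated with anti-Myc antibodies.

The plasmid is associated with a structural study of the YAP–TEAD complex. This suggests that H404A was designed as a structure-guided mutation to test the contribution of a particular residue to that interaction, although the record does not describe its functional effect. The construct would typically be transfected into mammalian cells alongside wild-type Myc-TEAD1 and other mutants. Such comparisons could use co-immunoprecipitation with YAP or transcriptional reporter assays of TEAD-dependent gene activation.
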