>Addgene plasmid #33046 | pRK5-Myc-TEAD1-H404A | addgene partial sequence | sequence record 41234 | SP6 5'-ATTTAGGTGACACTATAG-3'
CACTCCCAGGTCCAACTGCACCTCGGTTCTAAGCTGAGAATGGAGCAAAAGCTCATCTCAGAGGAAGATC
TGAAGCTTCTGCAGGTCGACTCTAGAGAAAGGATGAGTGACTCTGCAGATAAGCCAATTGACAATGATGC
AGAAGGGGTCTGGAGCCCCGACATCGAGCAAAGCTTTCAGGAGGCCCTGGCTATCTATCCACCATGTGGG
AGGAGGAAAATCATCTTATCAGACGAAGGCAAAATGTATGGTAGGAATGAATTGATAGCCAGATACATCA
AACTCAGGACAGGCAAGACGAGGACCAGAAAACAGGTGTCTAGTCACATTCAGGTTCTTGCCAGAAGGAA
ATCTCGTGATTTTCATTCCAAGCTAAAGGATCAGACTGCAAAGGATAAGGCCCTGCAGCACATGGCGGCC
ATGTCCTCAGCCCAGATCGTCTCGGCCACTGCCATTCATAACAAGCTGGGGCTGCCTGGGATTCCACGCC
CGACCTTCCCAGGGGCGCCGGGGTTCTGGCCGGGAATGATTCAAACAGGGCAGCCAGGATCCTCACAAGA
CGTCAAGCCTTTTGTGCAGCAGGCCTACCCCATCCAGCCAGCGGTCACAGCCCCCATTCCAGGGTTTGAG
CCTGCATCGGCCCCAGCTCCCTCAGTCCCTGCCTGGCAAGGTCGCTCCATTGGCACAACCAAGCTTCGCC
TGGTGGAATTTTCAGCTTTTCTCGAGCAGCAGCGAGACCCAGACTCGTACAACAAACACCTCTTCGTGCA
CATTGGGCATGCCAACCATTCTTACAGTGACCCATTGCTTGAATCAGTGGACATTCGTCAGATTTATGAC
AAATTTCCTGAAAAGAAAGGTGGCTTAAAGGAACTGTTTGGAAAGGGCCCTCAAAATGCCTTCTTCCTCG
TAAA
