>Addgene plasmid #33046 | pRK5-Myc-TEAD1-H404A | addgene partial sequence | sequence record 42790 | SV40pA-R 5'-GAAATTTGTGATGCTATTGC-3'
GCATAACAGTTGGGCCATGGCGGCCATCGATTGAATTCTCAGTCCTTTACAAGCCTGTAAATAGCATGTT
GTGCTCCGTGTTCACTATTTGAAACTTCAAACACACAGGCCATGCAGAGTAGAGTTTCTTGTGTATCCCT
GTTTGTTACCACCAATAAAATTGTGAAGTTTTCCAAAACACTGTTCATCATATATTTCTCTGGTAAGTGT
TTGAGCTTGTGGATGAAGTTGATCATATATTCACACATTGGGGAGCGGTTTATTCGGTATACAAATCGGC
CATTCTCAAACCTTGCATACTCCGTCTCTACTTTTTCTACTACTTGCTTCCCAAAGGAGCAAACTTTGGT
GGAACAGGTGACTGTCATATTTTCAGAACTCTCGTACTGACTGGTTACACCATAAAAAGCCCCAGCATCA
TCTTGAATATTGCAGTTTAAATCAGCCCAGAATTTTACGAGGAAGAAGGCATTTTGAGGGCCCTTTCCAA
ACAGTTCCTTTAAGCCACCTTTCTTTTCAGGAAATTTGTCATAAATCTGACGAATGTCCACTGATTCAAG
CAATGGGTCACTGTAAGAATGGTTGGCATGCCCAATGTGCACGAAGAGGTGTTTGTTGTACGAGTCTGGG
TCTCGCTGCTGCTCGAGAAAAGCTGAAAATTCCACCAGGCGAAGCTTGGTTGTGCCAATGGAGCGACCTT
GCCAGGCAGGGACTGAGGGAGCTGGGGCCGATGCAGGCTCAAACCCTGGAATGGGGGCTGTGACCGCTGG
CTGGATGGGGTAGGCCTGCTGCACAAAAGGCTTGACGTCTTGTGAGGATCCTGGCTGCCCTGTTTGAATC
ATTCCCGG
